>Addgene plasmid #74064 | pZ8-Ptac | depositor full sequence | sequence record 138074 | pZ8-Ptac sequence 8451 bps
CGGTACGCCTGCGGCCAAATTTGATTCCTTTCAGCTTTGCTTCCTGTCGGCCCTCATTCGTGCGCTCTAG
GATCAGTGATCCGGGCTTATCGACTGCACGGTGCACCAATGCTTCTGGCGTCAGGCAGCCATCGGAAGCT
GTGGTATGGCCGCTATCGCTACGTGACTGGGTCATGGCTGCGCCCCGACACCCGCCAACACCCGCTGACG
CGCCCTGACGGGCTTGTCTGCTCCCGGCATCCGCTTACAGACAAGCTGTGACCGTCTCCGGGAGCTGCAT
GTGTCAGAGGTTTTCACCGTCATCACCGAAACGCGCGAGGCAGCAGATCAATTCGCGCGCGAAGGCGAAG
CGGCATGCATTTACGTTGACACCATCGAATGGTGCAAAACCTTTCGCGGTATGGCATGATAGCGCCCGGA
AGAGAGTCAATTCAGGGTGGTGAATGTGAAACCAGTAACGTTATACGATGTCGCAGAGTATGCCGGTGTC
TCTTATCAGACCGTTTCCCGCGTGGTGAACCAGGCCAGCCACGTTTCTGCGAAAACGCGGGAAAAAGTGG
AAGCGGCGATGGCGGAGCTGAATTACATTCCCAACCGCGTGGCACAACAACTGGCGGGCAAACAGTCGTT
GCTGATTGGCGTTGCCACCTCCAGTCTGGCCCTGCACGCGCCGTCGCAAATTGTCGCGGCGATTAAATCT
CGCGCCGATCAACTGGGTGCCAGCGTGGTGGTGTCGATGGTAGAACGAAGCGGCGTCGAAGCCTGTAAAG
CGGCGGTGCACAATCTTCTCGCGCAACGCGTCAGTGGGCTGATCATTAACTATCCGCTGGATGACCAGGA
TGCCATTGCTGTGGAAGCTGCCTGCACTAATGTTCCGGCGTTATTTCTTGATGTCTCTGACCAGACACCC
ATCAACAGTATTATTTTCTCCCATGAAGACGGTACGCGACTGGGCGTGGAGCATCTGGTCGCATTGGGTC
ACCAGCAAATCGCGCTGTTAGCGGGCCCATTAAGTTCTGTCTCGGCGCGTCTGCGTCTGGCTGGCTGGCA
TAAATATCTCACTCGCAATCAAATTCAGCCGATAGCGGAACGGGAAGGCGACTGGAGTGCCATGTCCGGT
TTTCAACAAACCATGCAAATGCTGAATGAGGGCATCGTTCCCACTGCGATGCTGGTTGCCAACGATCAGA
TGGCGCTGGGCGCAATGCGCGCCATTACCGAGTCCGGGCTGCGCGTTGGTGCGGATATCTCGGTAGTGGG
ATACGACGATACCGAAGACAGCTCATGTTATATCCCGCCGTCAACCACCATCAAACAGGATTTTCGCCTG
CTGGGGCAAACCAGCGTGGACCGCTTGCTGCAACTCTCTCAGGGCCAGGCGGTGAAGGGCAATCAGCTGT
TGCCCGTCTCACTGGTGAAAAGAAAAACCACCCTGGCGCCCAATACGCAAACCGCCTCTCCCCGCGCGTT
GGCCGATTCATTAATGCAGCTGGCACGACAGGTTTCCCGACTGGAAAGCGGGCAGTGACTGTGCAGGTCG
TAAATCACTGCATAATTCGTGTCGCTCAAGGCGCACTCCCGTTCTGGATAATGTTTTTTGCGCCGACATC
ATAACGGTTCTGGCAAATATTCTGAAATGAGCTGTTGACAATTAATCATCGGCTCGTATAATGTGTGGAA
TTGTGAGCGGATAACAATTTCACACAGGAAACAGAATTCCCGGGGATCCGTCGACCTGCAGCCAAGCTTC
TGTTTTGGCGGATGAGAGAAGATTTTCAGCCTGATACAGATTAAATCAGAACGCAGAAGCGGTCTGATAA
AACAGAATTTGCCTGGCGGCAGTAGCGCGGTGGTCCCACCTGACCCCATGCCGAACTCAGAAGTGAAACG
CCGTAGCGCCGATGGTAGTGTGGGGTCTCCCCATGCGAGAGTAGGGAACTGCCAGGCATCAAATAAAACG
AAAGGCTCAGTCGAAAGACTGGGCCTTTCGTTTTATCTGTTGTTTGTCGGTGAACGCTCTCCTGAGTAGG
ACAAATCCGCCGGGAGCGGATTTGAACGTTGCGAAGCAACGGCCCGGAGGGTGGCGGGCAGGACGCCCGC
CATAAACTGCCAGGCATCAAATTAAGCAGAAGGCCATCCTGACGGATGGCCTTTTTGCGTTTCTACAAAC
TCTTTTGTTTATTTTTCTAAATACATTCAAATATGTATCCGCTCATGAGACAATAACCCTGATAAATGCT
TCAATAATATTGAAAAAGGAAGAGTATGAGTATTCAACATTTCCGTGTCGCCCTTATTCCCTTTTTTGCG
GCATTTTGCCTTCCTGTTTTTGCTCACCCAGAAACGCTGGTGAAAGTAAAAGATGCTGAAGATCAGTTGG
GTGCACGAGTGGGTTACATCGAACTGGATCTCAACAGCGGTAAGATCCTTGAGAGTTTTCGCCCCGAAGA
ACGTTTTCCAATGATGAGCACTTTTAAAGTTCTGCTATGTGGCGCGGTATTATCCCGTGTTGACGCCGGG
CAAGAGCAACTCGGTCGCCGCATACACTATTCTCAGAATGACTTGGTTGAGTACTGCGGCGTCGCTGATC
GCCCTGGCGACGTTGTGCGGGTGGCTTGTCCCTGAGGGCGCTGCGACAGATAGCTAAAAATCTGGGTCAG
GATCGCCGTAGAGCGCGCGTCGTCGATTGGAGGCTTCCCCTTTGGTTGACGGTCTTCAATCGCTCTACGG
CGATCCTGACGCTTTTTTGTTGCGTACCGTCGATCGTTTTATTTCTGTCGATCCCGAAAAAGTTTTTGCC
TTTTGTAAAAAACTTCTCGGTCGCCCCGCAAATTTTCGATTCCAGATTTTTTAAAAACCAAGCCAGAAAT
ACGACACACCGTTTGCAGATAATCTGTCTTTCGGAAAAATCAAGTGCGATACAAAATTTTTAGCACCCCT
GAGCTGCGCAAAGTCCCGCTTCGTGAAAATTTTCGTGCCGCGTGATTTTCCGCCAAAAACTTTAACGAAC
GTTCGTTATAATGGTGTCATGACCTTCACGACGAAGTACTAAAATTGGCCCGAATCATCAGCTATGGATC
TCTCTGATGTCGCGCTGGAGTCCGACGCGCTCGATGCTGCCGTCGATTTAAAAACGGTGATCGGATTTTT
CCGAGCTCTCGATACGACGGACGCGCCAGCATCACGAGACTGGGCCAGTGCCGCGAGCGACCTAGAAACT
CTCGTGGCGGATCTTGAGGAGCTGGCTGACGAGCTGCGTGCTCGGCCAGCGCCAGGAGGACGCACAGTAG
TGGAGGATGCAATCAGTTGCGCCTACTGCGGTGGCCTGATTCCTCCCCGGCCTGACCCGCGAGGACGGCG
CGCAAAATATTGCTCAGATGCGTGTCGTGCCGCAGCCAGCCGCGAGCGCGCCAACAAACGCCACGCCGAG
GAGCTGGAGGCGGCTAGGTCGCAAATGGCGCTGGAAGTGCGTCCCCCGAGCGAAATTTTGGCCATGGTCG
TCACAGAGCTGGAAGCGGCAGCGAGAATTATCCGCGATCGTGGCGCGGTGCCCGCAGGCATGACAAACAT
CGTAAATGCCGCGTTTCGTGTGGCCGTGGCCGCCCAGGACGTGTCAGCGCCGCCACCACCTGCACCGAAT
CGGCAGCAGCGTCGCGCGTCGAAAAAGCGCACAGGCGGCAAGAAGCGATAAGCTGCACGAATACCTGAAA
AATGTTGAACGCCCCGTGAGCGGTAACTCACAGGGCGTCGGCTAACCCCCAGTCCAAACCTGGGAGAAAG
CGCTCAAAAATGACTCTAGCGGATTCACGAGACATTGACACACCGGCCTGGAAATTTTCCGCTGATCTGT
TCGACACCCATCCCGAGCTCGCGCTGCGATCACGTGGCTGGACGAGCGAAGACCGCCGCAAATTCCTCGC
TCACCTGGGCAGAGAAAATTTCCAGGGCAGCAAGACCCGCGACTTCGCCAGCGCTTGGATCAAAGACCCG
GACACGGGAGAAACACAGCCGAAGTTATACCGAGTTGGTTCAAAATCGCTTGCCCGGTGCCAGTATGTTG
CTCTGACGCACGCGCAGCACGCAGCCGTGCTTGTCCTGGACATTGATGTGCCGAGCCACCAGGCCGGCGG
GAAAATCGAGCACGTAAACCCCGAGGTCTACGCGATTTTGGAGCGCTGGGCACGCCTGGAAAAAGCGCCA
GCTTGGATCGGCGTGAATCCACTGAGCGGGAAATGCCAGCTCATCTGGCTCATTGATCCGGTGTATGCCG
CAGCAGGCATGAGCAGCCCGAATATGCGCCTGCTGGCTGCAACGACCGAGGAAATGACCCGCGTTTTCGG
CGCTGACCAGGCTTTTTCACATAGGCTGAGCCGTGGCCACTGCACTCTCCGACGATCCCAGCCGTACCGC
TGGCATGCCCAGCACAATCGCGTGGATCGCCTAGCTGATCTTATGGAGGTTGCTCGCATGATCTCAGGCA
CAGAAAAACCTAAAAAACGCTATGAGCAGGAGTTTTCTAGCGGACGGGCACGTATCGAAGCGGCAAGAAA
AGCCACTGCGGAAGCAAAAGCACTTGCCACGCTTGAAGCAAGCCTGCCGAGCGCCGCTGAAGCGTCTGGA
GAGCTGATCGACGGCGTCCGTGTCCTCTGGACTGCTCCAGGGCGTGCCGCCCGTGATGAGACGGCTTTTC
GCCACGCTTTGACTGTGGGATACCAGTTAAAAGCGGCTGGTGAGCGCCTAAAAGACACCAAGGGTCATCG
AGCCTACGAGCGTGCCTACACCGTCGCTCAGGCGGTCGGAGGAGGCCGTGAGCCTGATCTGCCGCCGGAC
TGTGACCGCCAGACGGATTGGCCGCGACGTGTGCGCGGCTACGTCGCTAAAGGCCAGCCAGTCGTCCCTG
CTCGTCAGACAGAGACGCAGAGCCAGCCGAGGCGAAAAGCTCTGGCCACTATGGGAAGACGTGGCGGTAA
AAAGGCCGCAGAACGCTGGAAAGACCCAAACAGTGAGTACGCCCGAGCACAGCGAGAAAAACTAGCTAAG
TCCAGTCAACGACAAGCTAGGAAAGCTAAAGGAAATCGCTTGACCATTGCAGGTTGGTTTATGACTGTTG
AGGGAGAGACTGGCTCGTGGCCGACAATCAATGAAGCTATGTCTGAATTTAGCGTGTCACGTCAGACCGT
GAATAGAGCACTTAAGGTCTGCGGGCATTGAACTTCCACGAGGACGCCGAAAGCTTCCCAGTAAATGTGC
CATCTCGTAGGCAGAAAACGGTTCCCCCGTAGGGTCTCTCTCTTGGCCTCCTTTCTAGGTCGGGCTGATT
GCTCTTGAAGCTCTCTAGGGGGGCTCACACCATAGGCAGATAACGTTCCCCACCGGCTCGCCTCGTAAGC
GCACAAGGACTGCTCCCAAAGATCTTCAAAGCCACTGCCGCGACTGCCTTCGCGAAGCCTTGCCCCGCGG
AAATTTCCTCCACCGAGTTCGTGCACACCCCTATGCCAAGCTTCTTTCACCCTAAATTCGAGAGATTGGA
TTCTTACCGTGGAAATTCTTCGCAAAAATCGTCCCCTGATCGCCCTTGCGACGTTGGCGTCGGTGCCGCT
GGTTGCGCTTGGCTTGACCGACTTGATCCTCCGGCGTTCAGCCTGTGCCACAGCCGACAGGATGGTGACC
ACCATTTGCCCCATATCACCGTCGGTACTGATCCCGTCGTCAATAAACCGAACCGCTACACCCTGAGCAT
CAAACTCTTTTATCAGTTGGATCATGTCGGCGTGTCGCGGCCAAGACGGTCGAGCTTCTTCACCAGAATG
ACATCACCTTCCTCCACCTTCATCCTCAGCAAATCCAGCCCTTCCCGATCTGTTGAACTGCCGGATGCCT
TGTCGGTAAAGATGCGGTTAGCTTTTACCCCTGCATCTTTGAGCGCTGAGGTCTGCCTCGTGAAGAAGGT
GTTGCTGACTCATACCAGGCCTGAATCGCCCCATCATCCAGCCAGAAAGTGAGGGAGCCACGGTTGATGA
GAGCTTTGTTGTAGGTGGACCAGTTGGTGATTTTGAACTTTTGCTTTGCCACGGAACGGTCTGCGTTGTC
GGGAAGATGCGTGATCTGATCCTTCAACTCAGCAAAAGTTCGATTTATTCAACAAAGCCGCCGTCCCGTC
AAGTCAGCGTAATGCTCTGCCAGTGTTACAACCAATTAACCAATTCTGATTAGAAAAACTCATCGAGCAT
CAAATGAAACTGCAATTTATTCATATCAGGATTATCAATACCATATTTTTGAAAAAGCCGTTTCTGTAAT
GAAGGAGAAAACTCACCGAGGCAGTTCCATAGGATGGCAAGATCCTGGTATCGGTCTGCGATTCCGACTC
GTCCAACATCAATACAACCTATTAATTTCCCCTCGTCAAAAATAAGGTTATCAAGTGAGAAATCACCATG
AGTGACGACTGAATCCGGTGAGAATGGCAAAAGCTTATGCATTTCTTTCCAGACTTGTTCAACAGGCCAG
CCATTACGCTCGTCATCAAAATCACTCGCATCAACCAAACCGTTATTCATTCGTGATTGCGCCTGAGCGA
GACGAAATACGCGATCGCTGTTAAAAGGACAATTACAAACAGGAATCGAATGCAACCGGCGCAGGAACAC
TGCCAGCGCATCAGCAATATTTTCACCTGAATCAGGATATTCTTCTAATACCTGGAATGCTGTTTTCCCG
GGGATCGCAGTGGTGAGTAACCATGCATCATCAGGAGTACGGATAAAATGCTTGATGGTCGGAAGAGGCA
TAAATTCCGTCAGCCAGTTTAGTCTGACCATCTCATCTGTAACATCATTGGCAACGCTACCTTTGCCATG
TTTCAGAAACAACTCTGGCGCATCGGGCTTCCCATACAATCGATAGATTGTCGCACCTGATTGCCCGACA
TTATCGCGAGCCCATTTATACCCATATAAATCAGCATCCATGTTGGAATTTAATCGCGGCCTCGAGCAAG
ACGTTTCCCGTTGAATATGGCTCATAACACCCCTTGTATTACTGTTTATGTAAGCAGACAGTTTTATTGT
TCATGATGATATATTTTTATCTTGTGCAATGTAACATCAGAGATTTTGAGACACAACGTGGCTTTGTTGA
ATAAATCGAACTTTTGCTGAGTTGAAGGATCAGATCACGCATCTTCCCGACAACGCAGACCGTTCCGTGG
CAAAGCAAAAGTTCAAAATCACCAACTGGTCCACCTACAACAAAGCTCTCATCAACCGTGGCTCCCTCAC
TTTCTGGCTGGATGATGGGGCGATTCAGGCCTGGTATGAGTCAGCAACACCTTCTTCACGAGGCAGACCT
CAGCGCTAGCGGAGTGTATACTGGCTTACTATGTTGGCACTGATGAGGGTGTCAGTGAAGTGCTTCATGT
GGCAGGAGAAAAAAGGCTGCACCGGTGCGTCAGCAGAATATGTGATACAGGATATATTCCGCTTCCTCGC
TCACTGACTCGCTACGCTCGGTCGTTCGACTGCGGCGAGCGGAAATGGCTTACGAACGGGGCGGAGATTT
CCTGGAAGATGCCAGGAAGATACTTAACAGGGAAGTGAGAGGGCCGCGGCAAAGCCGTTTTTCCATAGGC
TCCGCCCCCCTGACAAGCATCACGAAATCTGACGCTCAAATCAGTGGTGGCGAAACCCGACAGGACTATA
AAGATACCAGGCGTTTCCCCCTGGCGGCTCCCTCGTGCGCTCTCCTGTTCCTGCCTTTCGGTTTACCGGT
GTCATTCCGCTGTTATGGCCGCGTTTGTCTCATTCCACGCCTGACACTCAGTTCCGGGTAGGCAGTTCGC
TCCAAGCTGGACTGTATGCACGAACCCCCCGTTCAGTCCGACCGCTGCGCCTTATCCGGTAACTATCGTC
TTGAGTCCAACCCGGAAAGACATGCAAAAGCACCACTGGCAGCAGCCACTGGTAATTGATTTAGAGGAGT
TAGTCTTGAAGTCATGCGCCGGTTAAGGCTAAACTGAAAGGACAAGTTTTGGTGACTGCGCTCCTCCAAG
CCAGTTACCTCGGTTCAAAGAGTTGGTAGCTCAGAGAACCTTCGAAAAACCGCCCTGCAAGGCGGTTTTT
TCGTTTTCAGAGCAAGAGATTACGCGCAGACCAAAACGATCTCAAGAAGATCATCTTATTAAGGGGTCTG
ACGCTCAGTGGAACGAAAACTCACGTTAAGGGATTTTGGTCATGAGATTATCAAAAAGGATCTTCACCTA
GATCCTTTTAAATTAAAAATGAAGTTTTAAATCAATCTAAAGTATATATGAGTAAACTTGGTCTGACAGT
TACCAATGCTTAATCAGTGAGGCACCTATCTCAGCGATCTGTCTATTTCGTTCATCCATAGTTGCCTGAC
TCCCCGTCGTGTAGATAACTACGATACGGGAGGGCTTACCATCTGGCCCCA
Features (pLannotate 1.2.2; 22 found; start..end, strand, type, name):
     89..148     -  CDS            yciV (fragment): RNAAM_ECOLI - Also known as trpH From Escherichia coli (strain K12).
    150..182     -  misc_feature   bom (fragment): basis of mobility region from pBR322
    284..324     -  CDS            rop (fragment): Rop protein, which maintains plasmids at low copy number; rop
    368..445     +  promoter       lacIq promoter: lacI (mutant); In the lacIq allele, a single base change in the promoter boosts expression of the lacI gene about 10-fold.
    446..1528    +  CDS            lacI: lac repressor; lacI; The lac repressor binds to the lac operator to inhibit transcription in E. coli. This inhibition can be relieved by adding lactose or isopropyl-β-D-thiogalactopyranoside (IPTG).
   1645..1673    +  promoter       tac promoter: strong E. coli promoter; hybrid between the trp and lac UV5 promoters
   1681..1697    +  protein_bind   lac operator: The lac repressor binds to the lac operator to inhibit transcription in E. coli. This inhibition can be relieved by adding lactose or isopropyl-β-D-thiogalactopyranoside (IPTG). lac repressor encoded by lacI
   1831..1946    +  ncRNA          5S rRNA: Accession: RF00001 - 5S ribosomal RNA
   1950..2036    +  terminator     rrnB T1 terminator: Escherichia coli rrnB; transcription terminator T1 from the E. coli rrnB gene
   2128..2155    +  terminator     rrnB T2 terminator: transcription terminator T2 from the E. coli rrnB gene
   2174..2265    +  promoter       AmpR promoter: bla
   2266..2575    +  CDS            AmpR (fragment): β-lactamase; bla; confers resistance to ampicillin, carbenicillin, and related antibiotics
   3702..3780    -  ncRNA          ctRNA pGA1: Accession: RF00236 - ctRNA
   5625..5771    -  CDS            tnpR (fragment): TNR3_ECOLX - Experimental evidence at protein level: Swiss-Prot protein existence level 1. Resolvase catalyzes the resolution (a site-specific recombination) of the cointegrated replicon to yield the final transposition products. From Escherichia coli.
   5771..5935    -  CDS            tnpR (fragment): TNR3_ECOLX - Experimental evidence at protein level: Swiss-Prot protein existence level 1. Resolvase catalyzes the resolution (a site-specific recombination) of the cointegrated replicon to yield the final transposition products. From Escherichia coli.
   5923..6069    -  CDS            TRA2_ECOLX (fragment): Protein predicted: Swiss-Prot protein existence level 4. Required for transposition of transposon Tn903. From Escherichia coli.
   6210..7025    -  CDS            KanR: aminoglycoside phosphotransferase; aph(3')-Ia; confers resistance to kanamycin in bacteria or G418 (Geneticin®) in eukaryotes
   7352..7378    +  misc_feature   bom (fragment): basis of mobility region from pBR322
   7477..7532    -  rep_origin     RSF ori (fragment): Plasmids containing the RSF 1030 origin of replication can be propagated in E. coli cells that contain additional plasmids with compatible origins.
   7620..8165    -  rep_origin     p15A ori: Plasmids containing the medium-copy-number p15A origin of replication can be propagated in E. coli cells that contain a second plasmid with the ColE1 origin.
   8331..8451    -  CDS            bla(M) (fragment): β-lactamase lacking the signal sequence; bla(M); allows cytosolic expression of β-lactamase
   8450..73      -  CDS            tnpR (fragment) (across the origin): TNR3_ECOLX - Experimental evidence at protein level: Swiss-Prot protein existence level 1. Resolvase catalyzes the resolution (a site-specific recombination) of the cointegrated replicon to yield the final transposition products. From Escherichia coli.
