[The description below was written by a language model from this plasmid's Addgene catalogue record and pLannotate feature annotations shown in this document.]
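Description:
pZ8-Ptac is an empty bacterial expression backbone of 8,451 bp, derived from pZ8-1 by adding a lacIq cassette so that expression from its tac promoter becomes IPTG-inducible. It is catalogued as a bacterial expression and synthetic biology vector and comes from work on metabolic engineering of Corynebacterium glutamicum with CRISPR interference. In E. coli it replicates from a medium-copy p15A origin, which is compatible with ColE1-type plasmids. The feature table also detects a ctRNA of the pGA1 type, an antisense replication-control RNA from a corynebacterial plasmid. This suggests that a pGA1-like replicon provides maintenance in C. glutamicum, although the record does not annotate that replicon explicitly and lists copy number as unknown. Selection is by kanamycin through an intact aph(3')-Ia gene.

The expression unit consists of the lacIq promoter driving a full-length lacI gene, followed by the tac promoter (a trp/lac UV5 hybrid) with an adjacent lac operator. Downstream of these lie a 5S rRNA segment and the rrnB T1 and T2 terminators. The elevated repressor level from lacIq keeps the promoter off until IPTG releases LacI from the operator, and the terminators stop read-through from any gene placed between the operator and the 5S/rrnB region. No insert is present, and Gibson assembly is the recorded cloning method.

The remaining annotations are partial sequences: fragments of β-lactamase with its promoter, tnpR resolvase, a Tn903 transposase, rop, bom, yciV and an RSF origin. These appear to be non-functional remnants of the vector's construction history, and ampicillin resistance is not listed for this plasmid. The vector is suited to inducible expression of genes or CRISPRi components.
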