Addgene plasmid #74064: pZ8-Ptac
Purpose: (Empty Backbone) IPTG inducible version of pZ8-1 plasmid, to which lacIq was added, KanR
Depositing lab: Timothy Lu. Depositing organization: Massachusetts Institute of Technology. Publication: Corynebacterium glutamicum Metabolic Engineering with CRISPR Interference (CRISPRi). Cleto S, Jensen JV, Wendisch VF, Lu TK. ACS Synth Biol. 2016 Feb 16. 10.1021/acssynbio.5b00216 PubMed 26829286.
Backbone
  Vector backbone: pZ8-1
  Modifications to backbone: LacIq added
  Vector type: Bacterial Expression, Synthetic Biology
  Promoter: ptac
Growth in bacteria
  Bacterial resistance: Kanamycin, 50 μg/mL
  Growth temperature: 37°C
  Growth strain: DH5alpha
  Copy number: Unknown
Gene/Insert
  Cloning method: Gibson Cloning
Terms and licenses: Academic/Nonprofit Terms; Industry Terms: Not Available to Industry
How to cite: pZ8-Ptac was a gift from Timothy Lu (Addgene plasmid # 74064 ; http://n2t.net/addgene:74064 ; RRID:Addgene_74064)
