>Addgene plasmid #74064 | pZ8-Ptac | addgene partial sequence | sequence record 140822 | pGEX3 5'-CCGGGAGCTGCATGTGTCAGAGG-3'
ATTCGCGCGCGAAGGCGAAGCGGCATGCATTTACGTTGACACCATCGAATGGTGCAAAACCTTTCGCGGT
ATGGCATGATAGCGCCCGGAAGAGAGTCAATTCAGGGTGGTGAATGTGAAACCAGTAACGTTATACGATG
TCGCAGAGTATGCCGGTGTCTCTTATCAGACCGTTTCCCGCGTGGTGAACCAGGCCAGCCACGTTTCTGC
GAAAACGCGGGAAAAAGTGGAAGCGGCGATGGCGGAGCTGAATTACATTCCCAACCGCGTGGCACAACAA
CTGGCGGGCAAACAGTCGTTGCTGATTGGCGTTGCCACCTCCAGTCTGGCCCTGCACGCGCCGTCGCAAA
TTGTCGCGGCGATTAAATCTCGCGCCGATCAACTGGGTGCCAGCGTGGTGGTGTCGATGGTAGAACGAAG
CGGCGTCGAAGCCTGTAAAGCGGCGGTGCACAATCTTCTCGCGCAACGCGTCAGTGGGCTGATCATTAAC
TATCCGCTGGATGACCAGGATGCCATTGCTGTGGAAGCTGCCTGCACTAATGTTCCGGCGTTATTTCTTG
ATGTCTCTGACCAGACACCCATCAACAGTATTATTTTCTCCCATGAAGACGGTACGCGACTGGGCGTGGA
GCATCTGGTCGCATTGGGTCACCAGCAAATCGCGCTGTTAGCGGGCCCATTAAGTTCTGTCTCGGCGCGT
CTGCGTCTGGCTGGCTGGCATAAATATCTCACTCGCAATCAAATTCAGCCGATAGCGGAACGGGAAGGCG
ACTGGAGTGCCATGTCCGGTTTTCAACAAACCATGCAAATGCTGAATGAGGGCATCGTTCCC
